Addgene plasmid #107555: pTE4999
Purpose: Expresses human codon optimized inactive FnCpf1(dead1) in mammalian cells.
Depositing lab: Ervin Welker. Depositing organization: HUN-REN Biological Research Centre Szeged (HUN-REN Szegedi Biológiai Kutatóközpont). Publication: Mb- and FnCpf1 nucleases are active in mammalian cells: activities and PAM preferences of four wild-type Cpf1 nucleases and of their altered PAM specificity variants. Toth E, Czene BC, Kulcsar PI, Krausz SL, Talas A, Nyeste A, Varga E, Huszar K, Weinhardt N, Ligeti Z, Borsy AE, Fodor E, Welker E. Nucleic Acids Res. 2018 Sep 20. pii: 5103950. doi: 10.1093/nar/gky815. PubMed 30239882.
Backbone
  Vector backbone: pcDNA3.1
  Backbone size w/o insert (bp): 5405
  Total vector size (bp): 9443
  Vector type: Mammalian Expression, CRISPR
  Selectable markers: Neomycin (select with G418)
Growth in bacteria
  Bacterial resistance: Ampicillin, 100 μg/mL
  Growth temperature: 37°C
  Growth strain: DH5alpha
  Copy number: High Copy
Gene/Insert
  Gene/Insert name: hFnCpf1(dead1) (alt name: human codon optimized inactive Francisella novicida Cpf1 nuclease)
  Insert size (bp): 4038
  Mutation: D917A
  Promoter: CMV
  Tag / fusion protein: NLS (C terminal on insert); 3xHA (C terminal on insert)
  Cloning method: Unknown
  Sequencing primers: 5′ CGCAAATGGGCGGTAGGCGTG; 3′ TAGAAGGCACAGTCGAGG
Terms and licenses: Academic/Nonprofit Terms; Industry Terms: Not Available to Industry
How to cite: pTE4999 was a gift from Ervin Welker (Addgene plasmid # 107555 ; http://n2t.net/addgene:107555 ; RRID:Addgene_107555)
