[The description below was written by a language model from this plasmid's Addgene catalogue record and pLannotate feature annotations shown in this document.]
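Description:
pTE4999 is a mammalian expression plasmid built on the pcDNA3.1 backbone (about 9.4 kb in total) that produces a catalytically inactivated, human codon-optimized Cpf1 (Cas12a) from Francisella novicida, designated hFnCpf1(dead1). It is propagated in E. coli as a high-copy plasmid through a ColE1/pUC-type origin with ampicillin selection from the β-lactamase gene. An f1 origin is also present. For mammalian cells, an SV40 early promoter drives a neomycin phosphotransferase cassette ending in an SV40 polyadenylation signal, which allows G418 selection of stable transfectants.

The payload is a roughly 4 kb open reading frame placed downstream of the human cytomegalovirus immediate-early enhancer and promoter and terminated by the bovine growth hormone polyadenylation signal. A partial T7 promoter lies between the CMV promoter and the coding sequence. The Cas12a coding region carries the D917A substitution, a change in the RuvC nuclease domain that the record describes as rendering the protein inactive. The protein is fused at its C terminus to a bipartite nucleoplasmin nuclear localization signal, which directs it to the nucleus, and then to a 3xHA epitope tag for immunodetection. The feature table shows no crRNA expression cassette, so the guide RNA would have to be supplied from a separate construct.

The other annotated fragments (a short HIV-1 LTR match, ble, lacI and lac promoter/operator pieces, and a bom remnant) appear to be backbone remnants or incidental annotation hits rather than functional parts of the design. The plasmid comes from a study comparing the activities and PAM preferences of several Cpf1 nucleases in mammalian cells. There, a nuclease-dead FnCpf1 would plausibly serve as an inactive control or as a DNA-binding-only protein, although the record states only that it expresses the inactive enzyme.
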