Features (pLannotate 1.2.2; 22 found; start..end, strand, type, name):
     80..459     +  enhancer       CMV enhancer: human cytomegalovirus immediate early enhancer
    460..663     +  promoter       CMV promoter: human cytomegalovirus (CMV) immediate early promoter
    659..692     +  LTR            5' LTR (truncated) (fragment): truncated 5' long terminal repeat (LTR) from HIV-1
    710..726     +  promoter       T7 promoter (fragment): promoter for bacteriophage T7 RNA polymerase
    774..4673    +  CDS            cas12a: CS12A_FRATN - Also known as cpf1 From Francisella tularensis subsp. novicida (strain U112).
   4674..4721    +  CDS            nucleoplasmin NLS: bipartite nuclear localization signal from nucleoplasmin
   4728..4808    +  CDS            3xHA: three tandem HA epitope tags
   4888..5112    +  polyA_signal   bGH poly(A) signal: bovine growth hormone polyadenylation signal
   5116..5137    +  promoter       SV40 promoter (fragment): SV40 enhancer and early promoter
   5158..5586    +  rep_origin     f1 ori (sequence partly withheld): f1 bacteriophage origin of replication; arrow indicates direction of (+) strand synthesis
   5600..5929    +  promoter       SV40 promoter: SV40 enhancer and early promoter
   5996..6787    +  CDS            neo: KKA2_KLEPN - Also known as kan, nptII. Experimental evidence at protein level: Swiss-Prot protein existence level 1. Resistance to kanamycin, neomycin, paromomycin, ribostamycin, butirosin and gentamicin B. From Klebsiella pneumoniae.
   6811..6969    +  CDS            ble (fragment): BLE_KLEPN - Experimental evidence at protein level: Swiss-Prot protein existence level 1. Binding protein with a strong affinity to the bleomycin family of antibiotics. Binds to CL990; an antimitotic-antibiotic compound. From Klebsiella pneumoniae.
   6964..7085    +  polyA_signal   SV40 poly(A) signal: SV40 polyadenylation signal
   7158..7174    -  protein_bind   lac operator: The lac repressor binds to the lac operator to inhibit transcription in E. coli. This inhibition can be relieved by adding lactose or isopropyl-β-D-thiogalactopyranoside (IPTG). lac repressor encoded by lacI
   7182..7212    -  promoter       lac promoter: promoter for the E. coli lac operon
   7227..7248    -  protein_bind   CAP binding site: CAP binding activates transcription in the presence of cAMP. E. coli catabolite activator protein
   7261..7353    -  CDS            lacI (fragment): lac repressor; lacI; The lac repressor binds to the lac operator to inhibit transcription in E. coli. This inhibition can be relieved by adding lactose or isopropyl-β-D-thiogalactopyranoside (IPTG).
   7536..8124    -  rep_origin     ori: high-copy-number ColE1/pMB1/pBR322/pUC origin of replication
   8295..9155    -  CDS            AmpR: β-lactamase; bla; confers resistance to ampicillin, carbenicillin, and related antibiotics
   9156..9260    -  promoter       AmpR promoter: bla
   9319..9371    -  misc_feature   bom (fragment): basis of mobility region from pBR322
>Addgene plasmid #107555 | pTE4999 | addgene full sequence | sequence record 207200 | Addgene NGS Result
ACCGACAATTGCATGAAGAATCTGCTTAGGGTTAGGCGTTTTGCGCTGCTTCGCGATGTACGGGCCAGAT
ATACGCGTTGACATTGATTATTGACTAGTTATTAATAGTAATCAATTACGGGGTCATTAGTTCATAGCCC
ATATATGGAGTTCCGCGTTACATAACTTACGGTAAATGGCCCGCCTGGCTGACCGCCCAACGACCCCCGC
CCATTGACGTCAATAATGACGTATGTTCCCATAGTAACGCCAATAGGGACTTTCCATTGACGTCAATGGG
TGGAGTATTTACGGTAAACTGCCCACTTGGCAGTACATCAAGTGTATCATATGCCAAGTACGCCCCCTAT
TGACGTCAATGACGGTAAATGGCCCGCCTGGCATTATGCCCAGTACATGACCTTATGGGACTTTCCTACT
TGGCAGTACATCTACGTATTAGTCATCGCTATTACCATGGTGATGCGGTTTTGGCAGTACATCAATGGGC
GTGGATAGCGGTTTGACTCACGGGGATTTCCAAGTCTCCACCCCATTGACGTCAATGGGAGTTTGTTTTG
GCACCAAAATCAACGGGACTTTCCAAAATGTCGTAACAACTCCGCCCCATTGACGCAAATGGGCGGTAGG
CGTGTACGGTGGGAGGTCTATATAAGCAGAGCTCTCTGGCTAACTAGAGAACCCACTGCTTACTGGCTTA
TCGAAATTGATACGACTCACTATAGGGAGACCCAAGCTGGCTAGCGTTTAAACTTAAGCTTGGTACCGCC
ACCATGAGCATCTACCAGGAGTTCGTCAACAAGTATTCACTGAGTAAGACACTGCGGTTCGAGCTGATCC
CACAGGGCAAGACACTGGAGAACATCAAGGCCCGAGGCCTGATTCTGGACGATGAGAAGCGGGCAAAAGA
CTATAAGAAAGCCAAGCAGATCATTGATAAATACCACCAGTTCTTTATCGAGGAAATTCTGAGCTCCGTG
TGCATCAGTGAGGATCTGCTGCAGAATTACTCAGACGTGTACTTCAAGCTGAAGAAGAGCGACGATGACA
ACCTGCAGAAGGACTTCAAGTCCGCCAAGGACACCATCAAGAAACAGATTAGCGAGTACATCAAGGACTC
CGAAAAGTTTAAAAATCTGTTCAACCAGAATCTGATCGATGCTAAGAAAGGCCAGGAGTCCGACCTGATC
CTGTGGCTGAAACAGTCTAAGGACAATGGGATTGAACTGTTCAAGGCTAACTCCGATATCACTGATATTG
ACGAGGCACTGGAAATCATCAAGAGCTTCAAGGGATGGACCACATACTTTAAAGGCTTCCACGAGAACCG
CAAGAACGTGTACTCCAGCAACGACATTCCTACCTCCATCATCTACCGAATCGTCGATGACAATCTGCCA
AAGTTCCTGGAGAACAAGGCCAAATATGAATCTCTGAAGGACAAAGCTCCCGAGGCAATTAATTACGAAC
AGATCAAGAAAGATCTGGCTGAGGAACTGACATTCGATATCGACTATAAGACTAGCGAGGTGAACCAGAG
GGTCTTTTCCCTGGACGAGGTGTTTGAAATCGCCAATTTCAACAATTACCTGAACCAGTCCGGCATTACT
AAATTCAATACCATCATTGGCGGGAAGTTTGTGAACGGGGAGAATACCAAGCGCAAGGGAATTAACGAAT
ACATCAATCTGTATAGCCAGCAGATCAACGACAAAACTCTGAAGAAATACAAGATGTCTGTGCTGTTCAA
ACAGATCCTGAGTGATACCGAGTCCAAGTCTTTTGTCATTGATAAACTGGAAGATGACTCAGACGTGGTC
ACTACCATGCAGAGCTTTTATGAGCAGATCGCCGCTTTCAAGACAGTGGAGGAAAAATCTATTAAGGAAA
CTCTGAGTCTGCTGTTCGATGACCTGAAAGCCCAGAAGCTGGACCTGAGTAAGATCTACTTCAAAAACGA
TAAGAGTCTGACAGACCTGTCACAGCAGGTGTTTGATGACTATTCCGTGATTGGGACCGCCGTCCTGGAG
TACATTACACAGCAGATCGCTCCAAAGAACCTGGATAATCCCTCTAAGAAAGAGCAGGAACTGATCGCTA
AGAAAACCGAGAAGGCAAAATATCTGAGTCTGGAAACAATTAAGCTGGCACTGGAGGAGTTCAACAAGCA
CAGGGATATTGACAAACAGTGCCGCTTTGAGGAAATCCTGGCCAACTTCGCAGCCATCCCCATGATTTTT
GATGAGATCGCCCAGAACAAAGACAATCTGGCTCAGATCAGTATTAAGTACCAGAACCAGGGCAAGAAAG
ACCTGCTGCAGGCTTCAGCAGAAGATGACGTGAAAGCCATCAAGGATCTGCTGGACCAGACCAACAATCT
GCTGCACAAGCTGAAAATCTTCCATATTAGTCAGTCAGAGGATAAGGCTAATATCCTGGATAAAGACGAA
CACTTCTACCTGGTGTTCGAGGAATGTTACTTCGAGCTGGCAAACATTGTCCCCCTGTATAACAAGATTA
GGAACTACATCACACAGAAGCCTTACTCTGACGAGAAGTTTAAACTGAACTTCGAAAATAGTACCCTGGC
CAACGGGTGGGATAAGAACAAGGAGCCTGACAACACAGCTATCCTGTTCATCAAGGATGACAAGTACTAT
CTGGGAGTGATGAATAAGAAAAACAATAAGATCTTCGATGACAAAGCCATTAAGGAGAACAAAGGGGAAG
GATACAAGAAAATCGTGTATAAGCTGCTGCCCGGCGCAAATAAGATGCTGCCTAAGGTGTTCTTCAGCGC
CAAGAGTATCAAATTCTACAACCCATCCGAGGACATCCTGCGGATTAGAAATCACTCAACACATACTAAG
AACGGGAGCCCCCAGAAGGGATATGAGAAATTTGAGTTCAACATCGAGGATTGCAGGAAGTTTATTGACT
TCTACAAGCAGAGCATCTCCAAACACCCTGAATGGAAGGATTTTGGCTTCCGGTTTTCCGACACACAGAG
ATATAACTCTATCGACGAGTTCTACCGCGAGGTGGAAAATCAGGGGTATAAGCTGACTTTTGAGAACATT
TCTGAAAGTTACATCGACAGCGTGGTCAATCAGGGAAAGCTGTACCTGTTCCAGATCTATAACAAAGATT
TTTCAGCATACAGCAAGGGCAGACCAAACCTGCATACACTGTACTGGAAGGCCCTGTTCGATGAGAGGAA
TCTGCAGGACGTGGTCTATAAACTGAACGGAGAGGCCGAACTGTTTTACCGGAAGCAGTCTATTCCTAAG
AAAATCACTCACCCAGCTAAGGAGGCCATCGCTAACAAGAACAAGGACAATCCTAAGAAAGAGAGCGTGT
TCGAATACGATCTGATTAAGGACAAGCGGTTCACCGAAGATAAGTTCTTTTTCCATTGTCCAATCACCAT
TAACTTCAAGTCAAGCGGCGCTAACAAGTTCAACGACGAGATCAATCTGCTGCTGAAGGAAAAAGCAAAC
GATGTGCACATCCTGAGCATTGCTCGAGGAGAGCGGCATCTGGCCTACTATACCCTGGTGGATGGCAAAG
GGAATATCATTAAGCAGGATACATTCAACATCATTGGCAATGACCGGATGAAAACCAACTACCACGATAA
ACTGGCTGCAATCGAGAAGGATAGAGACTCAGCTAGGAAGGACTGGAAGAAAATCAACAACATTAAGGAG
ATGAAGGAAGGCTATCTGAGCCAGGTGGTCCATGAGATTGCAAAGCTGGTCATCGAATACAATGCCATTG
TGGTGTTCGAGGATCTGAACTTCGGCTTTAAGAGGGGGCGCTTTAAGGTGGAAAAACAGGTCTATCAGAA
GCTGGAGAAAATGCTGATCGAAAAGCTGAATTACCTGGTGTTTAAAGATAACGAGTTCGACAAGACCGGA
GGCGTCCTGAGAGCCTACCAGCTGACAGCTCCCTTTGAAACTTTCAAGAAAATGGGAAAACAGACAGGCA
TCATCTACTATGTGCCAGCCGGATTCACTTCCAAGATCTGCCCCGTGACCGGCTTTGTCAACCAGCTGTA
CCCTAAATATGAGTCAGTGAGCAAGTCCCAGGAATTTTTCAGCAAGTTCGATAAGATCTGTTATAATCTG
GACAAGGGGTACTTCGAGTTTTCCTTCGATTACAAGAACTTCGGCGACAAGGCCGCTAAGGGGAAATGGA
CCATTGCCTCCTTCGGATCTCGCCTGATCAACTTTCGAAATTCCGATAAAAACCACAATTGGGACACTAG
GGAGGTGTACCCAACCAAGGAGCTGGAAAAGCTGCTGAAAGACTACTCTATCGAGTATGGACATGGCGAA
TGCATCAAGGCAGCCATCTGTGGCGAGAGTGATAAGAAATTTTTCGCCAAGCTGACCTCAGTGCTGAATA
CAATCCTGCAGATGCGGAACTCAAAGACCGGGACAGAACTGGACTATCTGATTAGCCCCGTGGCTGATGT
CAACGGAAACTTCTTCGACAGCAGACAGGCACCCAAAAATATGCCTCAGGATGCAGACGCCAACGGGGCC
TACCACATCGGGCTGAAGGGACTGATGCTGCTGGGCCGGATCAAGAACAATCAGGAGGGGAAGAAGCTGA
ACCTGGTCATTAAGAACGAGGAATACTTCGAGTTTGTCCAGAATAGAAATAACAAAAGGCCGGCGGCCAC
GAAAAAGGCCGGCCAGGCAAAAAAGAAAAAGGGATCCTACCCATACGATGTTCCAGATTACGCTTATCCC
TACGACGTGCCTGATTATGCATACCCATATGATGTCCCCGACTATGCCTAAGAATTCTGCAGATATCCAG
CACAGTGGCGGCCGCTCGAGTCTAGAGGGCCCGTTTAAACCCGCTGATCAGCCTCGACTGTGCCTTCTAG
TTGCCAGCCATCTGTTGTTTGCCCCTCCCCCGTGCCTTCCTTGACCCTGGAAGGTGCCACTCCCACTGTC
CTTTCCTAATAAAATGAGGAAATTGCATCGCATTGTCTGAGTAGGTGTCATTCTATTCTGGGGGGTGGGG
TGGGGCAGGACAGCAAGGGGGAGGATTGGGAAGACAATAGCAGGCATGCTGGGGATGCGGTGGGCTCTAT
GGCTTCTGAGGCGGAAAGAACCAGCTGGGGCTCTAGGGGGTATCCCC
[124 nt withheld, positions 5158-5281]
C
[91 nt withheld, positions 5283-5373]
A
[49 nt withheld, positions 5375-5423]
CCTTTGACGTTGGAGTCCACGTTCTTT
[37 nt withheld, positions 5451-5487]
ACCCTATCTCGGTCTATTCTTTTGATTTATAAGGGATTTTGCCGATTTCGGCCTATTGGTTAAAAAATGA
GCTGATTTAACAAAAATTTAACGCGAATTAATTCTGTGGAATGTGTGTCAGTTAGGGTGTGGAAAGTCCC
CAGGCTCCCCAGCAGACAGAAGTATGCAAAGCATGCATCTCAATTAGTCAGCAACCAGGTGTGGAAAGTC
CCCAGGCTCCCCAGCAGGCAGAAGTATGCAAAGCATGCATCTCAATTAGTCAGCAACCATAGTCCCGCCC
CTAACTCCGCCCATCCCGCCCCTAACTCCGCCCAGTTCCGCCCATTCTCCGCCCCATGGCTGACTAATTT
TTTTTATTTATGCAGAGGCCGAGGCCGCCTCTGCCTCTGAGCTATTCCAGAAGTAGTGAGGAGGCTTTTT
TGGAGGCCTAGGCTTTTGCAAAAAGCTCCCGGGAGCTTGTATATCCATTTTCGGATCTGATCAAGAGACA
GGATGAGGATCGTTTCGCATGATTGAACAAGATGGATTGCACGCAGGTTCTCCGGCCGCTTGGGTGGAGA
GGCTATTCGGCTATGACTGGGCACAACAGACAATCGGCTGCTCTGATGCCGCCGTGTTCCGGCTGTCAGC
GCAGGGGCGCCCGGTTCTTTTTGTCAAGACCGACCTGTCCGGTGCCCTGAATGAACTGCAGGACGAGGCA
GCGCGGCTATCGTGGCTGGCCACGACGGGCGTTCCTTGCGCAGCTGTGCTCGACGTTGTCACTGAAGCGG
GAAGGGACTGGCTGCTATTGGGCGAAGTGCCGGGGCAGGATCTCCTGTCATCTCACCTTGCTCCTGCCGA
GAAAGTATCCATCATGGCTGATGCAATGCGGCGGCTGCATACGCTTGATCCGGCTACCTGCCCATTCGAC
CACCAAGCGAAACATCGCATCGAGCGAGCACGTACTCGGATGGAAGCCGGTCTTGTCGATCAGGATGATC
TGGACGAAGAGCATCAGGGGCTCGCGCCAGCCGAACTGTTCGCCAGGCTCAAGGCGCGCATGCCCGACGG
CGAGGATCTCGTCGTGACCCATGGCGATGCCTGCTTGCCGAATATCATGGTGGAAAATGGCCGCTTTTCT
GGATTCATCGACTGTGGCCGGCTGGGTGTGGCGGACCGCTATCAGGACATAGCGTTGGCTACCCGTGATA
TTGCTGAAGAGCTTGGCGGCGAATGGGCTGACCGCTTCCTCGTGCTTTACGGTATCGCCGCTCCCGATTC
GCAGCGCATCGCCTTCTATCGCCTTCTTGACGAGTTCTTCTGAGCGGGACTCTGGGGTTCGAAATGACCG
ACCAAGCGACGCCCAACCTGCCATCACGAGATTTCGATTCCACCGCCGCCTTCTATGAAAGGTTGGGCTT
CGGAATCGTTTTCCGGGACGCCGGCTGGATGATCCTCCAGCGCGGGGATCTCATGCTGGAGTTCTTCGCC
CACCCCAACTTGTTTATTGCAGCTTATAATGGTTACAAATAAAGCAATAGCATCACAAATTTCACAAATA
AAGCATTTTTTTCACTGCATTCTAGTTGTGGTTTGTCCAAACTCATCAATGTATCTTATCATGTCTGTAT
ACCGTCGACCTCTAGCTAGAGCTTGGCGTAATCATGGTCATAGCTGTTTCCTGTGTGAAATTGTTATCCG
CTCACAATTCCACACAACATACGAGCCGGAAGCATAAAGTGTAAAGCCTGGGGTGCCTAATGAGTGAGCT
AACTCACATTAATTGCGTTGCGCTCACTGCCCGCTTTCCAGTCGGGAAACCTGTCGTGCCAGCTGCATTA
ATGAATCGGCCAACGCGCGGGGAGAGGCGGTTTGCGTATTGGGCGCTCTTCCGCTTCCTCGCTCACTGAC
TCGCTGCGCTCGGTCGTTCGGCTGCGGCGAGCGGTATCAGCTCACTCAAAGGCGGTAATACGGTTATCCA
CAGAATCAGGGGATAACGCAGGAAAGAACATGTGAGCAAAAGGCCAGCAAAAGGCCAGGAACCGTAAAAA
GGCCGCGTTGCTGGCGTTTTTCCATAGGCTCCGCCCCCCTGACGAGCATCACAAAAATCGACGCTCAAGT
CAGAGGTGGCGAAACCCGACAGGACTATAAAGATACCAGGCGTTTCCCCCTGGAAGCTCCCTCGTGCGCT
CTCCTGTTCCGACCCTGCCGCTTACCGGATACCTGTCCGCCTTTCTCCCTTCGGGAAGCGTGGCGCTTTC
TCATAGCTCACGCTGTAGGTATCTCAGTTCGGTGTAGGTCGTTCGCTCCAAGCTGGGCTGTGTGCACGAA
CCCCCCGTTCAGCCCGACCGCTGCGCCTTATCCGGTAACTATCGTCTTGAGTCCAACCCGGTAAGACACG
ACTTATCGCCACTGGCAGCAGCCACTGGTAACAGGATTAGCAGAGCGAGGTATGTAGGCGGTGCTACAGA
GTTCTTGAAGTGGTGGCCTAACTACGGCTACACTAGAAGAACAGTATTTGGTATCTGCGCTCTGCTGAAG
CCAGTTACCTTCGGAAAAAGAGTTGGTAGCTCTTGATCCGGCAAACAAACCACCGCTGGTAGCGGTGGTT
TTTTTGTTTGCAAGCAGCAGATTACGCGCAGAAAAAAAGGATCTCAAGAAGATCCTTTGATCTTTTCTAC
GGGGTCTGACGCTCAGTGGAACGAAAACTCACGTTAAGGGATTTTGGTCATGAGATTATCAAAAAGGATC
TTCACCTAGATCCTTTTAAATTAAAAATGAAGTTTTAAATCAATCTAAAGTATATATGAGTAAACTTGGT
CTGACAGTTACCAATGCTTAATCAGTGAGGCACCTATCTCAGCGATCTGTCTATTTCGTTCATCCATAGT
TGCCTGACTCCCCGTCGTGTAGATAACTACGATACGGGAGGGCTTACCATCTGGCCCCAGTGCTGCAATG
ATACCGCGAGACCCACGCTCACCGGCTCCAGATTTATCAGCAATAAACCAGCCAGCCGGAAGGGCCGAGC
GCAGAAGTGGTCCTGCAACTTTATCCGCCTCCATCCAGTCTATTAATTGTTGCCGGGAAGCTAGAGTAAG
TAGTTCGCCAGTTAATAGTTTGCGCAACGTTGTTGCCATTGCTACAGGCATCGTGGTGTCACGCTCGTCG
TTTGGTATGGCTTCATTCAGCTCCGGTTCCCAACGATCAAGGCGAGTTACATGATCCCCCATGTTGTGCA
AAAAAGCGGTTAGCTCCTTCGGTCCTCCGATCGTTGTCAGAAGTAAGTTGGCCGCAGTGTTATCACTCAT
GGTTATGGCAGCACTGCATAATTCTCTTACTGTCATGCCATCCGTAAGATGCTTTTCTGTGACTGGTGAG
TACTCAACCAAGTCATTCTGAGAATAGTGTATGCGGCGACCGAGTTGCTCTTGCCCGGCGTCAATACGGG
ATAATACCGCGCCACATAGCAGAACTTTAAAAGTGCTCATCATTGGAAAACGTTCTTCGGGGCGAAAACT
CTCAAGGATCTTACCGCTGTTGAGATCCAGTTCGATGTAACCCACTCGTGCACCCAACTGATCTTCAGCA
TCTTTTACTTTCACCAGCGTTTCTGGGTGAGCAAAAACAGGAAGGCAAAATGCCGCAAAAAAGGGAATAA
GGGCGACACGGAAATGTTGAATACTCATACTCTTCCTTTTTCAATATTATTGAAGCATTTATCAGGGTTA
TTGTCTCATGAGCGGATACATATTTGAATGTATTTAGAAAAATAAACAAATAGGGGTTCCGCGCACATTT
CCCCGAAAAGTGCCACCTGACGTCGACGGATCGGGAGATCTCCCGATCCCCTATGGTGCACTCTCAGTAC
AATCTGCTCTGATGCCGCATAGTTAAGCCAGTATCTGCTCCCTGCTTGTGTGTTGGAGGTCGCTGAGTAG
TGCGCGAGCAAAATTTAAGCTACAACAAGGCAAGGCTTG
